Addgene plasmid #12490: pPRP3 C3(1) promoter
Depositing lab: Jeffrey Green. Depositing organization: National Cancer Institute (NCI). Publication: Suppression of mammary carcinoma growth in vitro and in vivo by inducible expression of the Cdk inhibitor p21. Shibata MA, Yoshidome K, Shibata E, Jorcyk CL, Green JE. Cancer Gene Ther. 2001 Jan . 8(1):23-35. 10.1038/sj.cgt.7700275 PubMed 11219490.
Backbone
  Vector backbone: pPRP3 SV40
  Backbone size w/o insert (bp): 13200
  Vector type: Mammalian Expression
Growth in bacteria
  Bacterial resistance: Ampicillin, 100 μg/mL
  Growth temperature: 37°C
  Growth strain: DH5alpha
  Copy number: High Copy
Gene/Insert
  Gene/Insert name: C3(1) promoter (alt name: C3)
  Species: R. norvegicus (rat)
  Insert size (bp): 4800
  Entrez Gene: C3
  Cloning method: Restriction Enzyme; 5′ cloning site XbaI (destroyed during cloning); 3′ cloning site XbaI (destroyed during cloning)
  Sequencing primers: 5′ T7
Terms and licenses: Academic/Nonprofit Terms; Industry Terms: Not Available to Industry
How to cite: pPRP3 C3(1) promoter was a gift from Jeffrey Green (Addgene plasmid # 12490 ; http://n2t.net/addgene:12490 ; RRID:Addgene_12490)
