[The description below was written by a language model from this plasmid's Addgene catalogue record.]
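Description:
pPRP3 C3(1) promoter is a mammalian expression plasmid built on the pPRP3 SV40 backbone, which the record lists at about 13.2 kb without insert. It is propagated in E. coli as a high-copy plasmid under ampicillin selection. The specific origin of replication, any mammalian selection marker and the other elements carried by the backbone are not stated, and no feature table is available to confirm them.

The insert is an approximately 4.8 kb fragment of rat (R. norvegicus) genomic DNA described as the C3(1) promoter. It was introduced by restriction cloning at XbaI sites that were destroyed at both junctions, so the fragment cannot be released again with that enzyme. C3(1) generally refers to the regulatory region of the rat prostatic steroid-binding protein C3(1) gene, which is widely used to direct transgene expression to prostate and mammary epithelium. The catalogue's gene link is given simply as "C3", so that annotation should be treated with some caution. The backbone name suggests that the parent vector carried an SV40 element that the C3(1) fragment replaces or supplements, but the record does not spell this out. It also does not say which coding sequence, if any, lies downstream of the promoter.

The associated publication concerns inducible expression of the Cdk inhibitor p21 to suppress mammary carcinoma growth in vitro and in vivo. This indicates that the plasmid served as a component of a tissue-targeted or regulatable expression system in mammary tumour cells. Its exact role within that system cannot be determined from the fields provided.
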