>Addgene plasmid #12490 | pPRP3 C3(1) promoter | addgene partial sequence | sequence record 18943 | T7 5'-TAATACGACTCACTATAGGG-3'
GGTCTGCATGGTCTGGGCTCAGTGGGAGAAGATGTGCTTAATCGATGAGAGACTTGAGGCCCCAGGGAAG
GGGGAGGTCTGGTGGGGCAGGGAGCACCCTCTTAGAGGCAAGGAAGGAAAGAATGGGATGAGGAACTGTG
GGAGGGAGGACCAAGGGGGGGCAAAGAGTGGAATTAAATAAATAAAATATTTTTTAGAAAAAATTCATAT
GTTCTATCCAAGGTAATAATGACCAGTATCTTTCTGTCTATCCTGCATCTATTCTTCCATGAGCATGTAA
TGAAGGACATCTTCTGGAGCATGAATCCAGGTTTATTCCTGAGTATATTTTTAGGAATATTCTCCCTTGT
GTCCCATCACT
